Addgene plasmid #72471: pJK217
Purpose: Produces Acetobacter aceti 1023 citrate synthase with N-terminal His6 tag (H6AaAarA)
Depositing lab: T. J. Kappock. Depositing organization: Washington University in Saint Louis.
Backbone
  Vector backbone: pET28a
  Backbone size w/o insert (bp): 5369
  Total vector size (bp): 6638
  Vector type: Bacterial Expression
Growth in bacteria
  Bacterial resistance: Kanamycin, 50 μg/mL
  Growth temperature: 37°C
  Growth strain: DH5alpha
  Copy number: Unknown
Gene/Insert
  Gene/Insert name: citrate synthase (alt names: aarA; gltA)
  Species: Acetobacter aceti 1023
  GenBank ID: ABF85671 KDE21011
  Promoter: T7
  Tag / fusion protein: His6 (N terminal on backbone)
  Cloning method: Restriction Enzyme; 5′ cloning site NdeI (not destroyed); 3′ cloning site EcoRI (not destroyed)
  Sequencing primers: 5′ T7 promoter; 3′ T7 terminator
Terms and licenses: Academic/Nonprofit Terms; Industry Terms: Not Available to Industry
How to cite: pJK217 was a gift from T. J. Kappock (Addgene plasmid # 72471 ; http://n2t.net/addgene:72471 ; RRID:Addgene_72471)
