[The description below was written by a language model from this plasmid's Addgene catalogue record and pLannotate feature annotations shown in this document.]
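Description:
pJK217 is a bacterial expression plasmid built on the pET28a backbone for producing citrate synthase (aarA, also called gltA) from Acetobacter aceti strain 1023 as an N-terminally His6-tagged protein, designated H6AaAarA. The total construct is 6,638 bp. It is maintained in E. coli through a ColE1/pBR322-type origin accompanied by the bom region and the rop gene, which moderates copy number (the catalogue lists copy number as unknown), and it is selected with kanamycin via the aph(3')-Ia resistance gene. An f1 phage origin is also present. The annotated tetracycline-resistance fragments and partial AmpR promoter are short backbone remnants rather than functional markers.

The aarA coding sequence was inserted between the NdeI and EcoRI sites, both retained, placing it in frame behind the vector-encoded leader. Expression is driven by a T7 promoter immediately followed by a lac operator, with the strong T7 gene 10 ribosome binding site upstream of the start and a T7 terminator downstream. The plasmid carries lacI under its own promoter, so transcription stays repressed until IPTG is added in a host supplying T7 RNA polymerase. The short match annotated as a capTEV fragment corresponds to the vector's N-terminal His6 tag, which is followed by a thrombin cleavage site that allows tag removal after affinity purification. The histidine-tag fragment annotated downstream of the insert is the optional C-terminal tag of pET28a; it sits beyond the end of the annotated aarA reading frame and, given the record's description of an N-terminal tag only, is presumably not translated. The plasmid is suited to overexpression and nickel-affinity purification of this acetic acid bacterium enzyme for biochemical or structural study.
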