Features (pLannotate 1.2.2; 21 found; start..end, strand, type, name):
     12..467     +  rep_origin     f1 ori (sequence partly withheld): f1 bacteriophage origin of replication; arrow indicates direction of (+) strand synthesis
    494..551     +  promoter       AmpR promoter (fragment): bla
    560..1375    -  CDS            KanR: aminoglycoside phosphotransferase; aph(3')-Ia; confers resistance to kanamycin in bacteria or G418 (Geneticin®) in eukaryotes
   1497..2085    +  rep_origin     ori: high-copy-number ColE1/pMB1/pBR322/pUC origin of replication
   2271..2413    -  misc_feature   bom: basis of mobility region from pBR322
   2515..2706    -  CDS            rop: Rop protein, which maintains plasmids at low copy number; rop
   2723..3103    +  CDS            YPB1_ECOLX: Protein predicted: Swiss-Prot protein existence level 4. From Escherichia coli.
   3175..3466    -  CDS            TcR (fragment): tetracycline efflux protein; tet; confers resistance to tetracycline
   3481..3502    -  protein_bind   CAP binding site: CAP binding activates transcription in the presence of cAMP. E. coli catabolite activator protein
   3515..4597    -  CDS            lacI: lac repressor; lacI; The lac repressor binds to the lac operator to inhibit transcription in E. coli. This inhibition can be relieved by adding lactose or isopropyl-β-D-thiogalactopyranoside (IPTG).
   4598..4675    -  promoter       lacI promoter: lacI
   4683..4962    -  CDS            TcR (fragment): tetracycline efflux protein; tet; confers resistance to tetracycline
   4984..5002    +  promoter       T7 promoter: promoter for bacteriophage T7 RNA polymerase
   5003..5027    +  protein_bind   lac operator: The lac repressor binds to the lac operator to inhibit transcription in E. coli. This inhibition can be relieved by adding lactose or isopropyl-β-D-thiogalactopyranoside (IPTG). lac repressor encoded by lacI
   5042..5064    +  RBS            RBS: efficient ribosome binding site from bacteriophage T7 gene 10 (Olins and Rangwala, 1989)
   5083..5099    +  CDS            capTEV™ (fragment): composite tag for in vivo biotinylation, TEV protease cleavage, and 6xHis tagging
   5110..5127    +  CDS            thrombin site: thrombin recognition and cleavage site
   5131..6438    +  CDS            aarA: CISY_ACEAC - Experimental evidence at protein level: Swiss-Prot protein existence level 1. From Acetobacter aceti.
   6482..6499    +  CDS            9xHis (fragment): 9xHis affinity tag
   6509..6558    +  CDS            SET1 (fragment): solubility-enhancement tag derived from T7 phage gene 10B
   6566..6613    +  terminator     T7 terminator: transcription terminator for bacteriophage T7 RNA polymerase
>Addgene plasmid #72471 | pJK217 | depositor full sequence | sequence record 135051 | pJK217 sequence 6638 bps
TGGCGAATGGG
[124 nt withheld, positions 12-135]
C
[91 nt withheld, positions 137-227]
A
[49 nt withheld, positions 229-277]
CCTTTGACGTTGGAGTCCACGTTCTTT
[37 nt withheld, positions 305-341]
ACCCTATCTCGGTCTATTCTTTTGATTTATAAGGGATTTTGCCGATTTCGGCCTATTGGTTAAAAAATGA
GCTGATTTAACAAAAATTTAACGCGAATTTTAACAAAATATTAACGTTTACAATTTCAGGTGGCACTTTT
CGGGGAAATGTGCGCGGAACCCCTATTTGTTTATTTTTCTAAATACATTCAAATATGTATCCGCTCATGA
ATTAATTCTTAGAAAAACTCATCGAGCATCAAATGAAACTGCAATTTATTCATATCAGGATTATCAATAC
CATATTTTTGAAAAAGCCGTTTCTGTAATGAAGGAGAAAACTCACCGAGGCAGTTCCATAGGATGGCAAG
ATCCTGGTATCGGTCTGCGATTCCGACTCGTCCAACATCAATACAACCTATTAATTTCCCCTCGTCAAAA
ATAAGGTTATCAAGTGAGAAATCACCATGAGTGACGACTGAATCCGGTGAGAATGGCAAAAGTTTATGCA
TTTCTTTCCAGACTTGTTCAACAGGCCAGCCATTACGCTCGTCATCAAAATCACTCGCATCAACCAAACC
GTTATTCATTCGTGATTGCGCCTGAGCGAGACGAAATACGCGATCGCTGTTAAAAGGACAATTACAAACA
GGAATCGAATGCAACCGGCGCAGGAACACTGCCAGCGCATCAACAATATTTTCACCTGAATCAGGATATT
CTTCTAATACCTGGAATGCTGTTTTCCCGGGGATCGCAGTGGTGAGTAACCATGCATCATCAGGAGTACG
GATAAAATGCTTGATGGTCGGAAGAGGCATAAATTCCGTCAGCCAGTTTAGTCTGACCATCTCATCTGTA
ACATCATTGGCAACGCTACCTTTGCCATGTTTCAGAAACAACTCTGGCGCATCGGGCTTCCCATACAATC
GATAGATTGTCGCACCTGATTGCCCGACATTATCGCGAGCCCATTTATACCCATATAAATCAGCATCCAT
GTTGGAATTTAATCGCGGCCTAGAGCAAGACGTTTCCCGTTGAATATGGCTCATAACACCCCTTGTATTA
CTGTTTATGTAAGCAGACAGTTTTATTGTTCATGACCAAAATCCCTTAACGTGAGTTTTCGTTCCACTGA
GCGTCAGACCCCGTAGAAAAGATCAAAGGATCTTCTTGAGATCCTTTTTTTCTGCGCGTAATCTGCTGCT
TGCAAACAAAAAAACCACCGCTACCAGCGGTGGTTTGTTTGCCGGATCAAGAGCTACCAACTCTTTTTCC
GAAGGTAACTGGCTTCAGCAGAGCGCAGATACCAAATACTGTCCTTCTAGTGTAGCCGTAGTTAGGCCAC
CACTTCAAGAACTCTGTAGCACCGCCTACATACCTCGCTCTGCTAATCCTGTTACCAGTGGCTGCTGCCA
GTGGCGATAAGTCGTGTCTTACCGGGTTGGACTCAAGACGATAGTTACCGGATAAGGCGCAGCGGTCGGG
CTGAACGGGGGGTTCGTGCACACAGCCCAGCTTGGAGCGAACGACCTACACCGAACTGAGATACCTACAG
CGTGAGCTATGAGAAAGCGCCACGCTTCCCGAAGGGAGAAAGGCGGACAGGTATCCGGTAAGCGGCAGGG
TCGGAACAGGAGAGCGCACGAGGGAGCTTCCAGGGGGAAACGCCTGGTATCTTTATAGTCCTGTCGGGTT
TCGCCACCTCTGACTTGAGCGTCGATTTTTGTGATGCTCGTCAGGGGGGCGGAGCCTATGGAAAAACGCC
AGCAACGCGGCCTTTTTACGGTTCCTGGCCTTTTGCTGGCCTTTTGCTCACATGTTCTTTCCTGCGTTAT
CCCCTGATTCTGTGGATAACCGTATTACCGCCTTTGAGTGAGCTGATACCGCTCGCCGCAGCCGAACGAC
CGAGCGCAGCGAGTCAGTGAGCGAGGAAGCGGAAGAGCGCCTGATGCGGTATTTTCTCCTTACGCATCTG
TGCGGTATTTCACACCGCATATATGGTGCACTCTCAGTACAATCTGCTCTGATGCCGCATAGTTAAGCCA
GTATACACTCCGCTATCGCTACGTGACTGGGTCATGGCTGCGCCCCGACACCCGCCAACACCCGCTGACG
CGCCCTGACGGGCTTGTCTGCTCCCGGCATCCGCTTACAGACAAGCTGTGACCGTCTCCGGGAGCTGCAT
GTGTCAGAGGTTTTCACCGTCATCACCGAAACGCGCGAGGCAGCTGCGGTAAAGCTCATCAGCGTGGTCG
TGAAGCGATTCACAGATGTCTGCCTGTTCATCCGCGTCCAGCTCGTTGAGTTTCTCCAGAAGCGTTAATG
TCTGGCTTCTGATAAAGCGGGCCATGTTAAGGGCGGTTTTTTCCTGTTTGGTCACTGATGCCTCCGTGTA
AGGGGGATTTCTGTTCATGGGGGTAATGATACCGATGAAACGAGAGAGGATGCTCACGATACGGGTTACT
GATGATGAACATGCCCGGTTACTGGAACGTTGTGAGGGTAAACAACTGGCGGTATGGATGCGGCGGGACC
AGAGAAAAATCACTCAGGGTCAATGCCAGCGCTTCGTTAATACAGATGTAGGTGTTCCACAGGGTAGCCA
GCAGCATCCTGCGATGCAGATCCGGAACATAATGGTGCAGGGCGCTGACTTCCGCGTTTCCAGACTTTAC
GAAACACGGAAACCGAAGACCATTCATGTTGTTGCTCAGGTCGCAGACGTTTTGCAGCAGCAGTCGCTTC
ACGTTCGCTCGCGTATCGGTGATTCATTCTGCTAACCAGTAAGGCAACCCCGCCAGCCTAGCCGGGTCCT
CAACGACAGGAGCACGATCATGCGCACCCGTGGGGCCGCCATGCCGGCGATAATGGCCTGCTTCTCGCCG
AAACGTTTGGTGGCGGGACCAGTGACGAAGGCTTGAGCGAGGGCGTGCAAGATTCCGAATACCGCAAGCG
ACAGGCCGATCATCGTCGCGCTCCAGCGAAAGCGGTCCTCGCCGAAAATGACCCAGAGCGCTGCCGGCAC
CTGTCCTACGAGTTGCATGATAAAGAAGACAGTCATAAGTGCGGCGACGATAGTCATGCCCCGCGCCCAC
CGGAAGGAGCTGACTGGGTTGAAGGCTCTCAAGGGCATCGGTCGAGATCCCGGTGCCTAATGAGTGAGCT
AACTTACATTAATTGCGTTGCGCTCACTGCCCGCTTTCCAGTCGGGAAACCTGTCGTGCCAGCTGCATTA
ATGAATCGGCCAACGCGCGGGGAGAGGCGGTTTGCGTATTGGGCGCCAGGGTGGTTTTTCTTTTCACCAG
TGAGACGGGCAACAGCTGATTGCCCTTCACCGCCTGGCCCTGAGAGAGTTGCAGCAAGCGGTCCACGCTG
GTTTGCCCCAGCAGGCGAAAATCCTGTTTGATGGTGGTTAACGGCGGGATATAACATGAGCTGTCTTCGG
TATCGTCGTATCCCACTACCGAGATATCCGCACCAACGCGCAGCCCGGACTCGGTAATGGCGCGCATTGC
GCCCAGCGCCATCTGATCGTTGGCAACCAGCATCGCAGTGGGAACGATGCCCTCATTCAGCATTTGCATG
GTTTGTTGAAAACCGGACATGGCACTCCAGTCGCCTTCCCGTTCCGCTATCGGCTGAATTTGATTGCGAG
TGAGATATTTATGCCAGCCAGCCAGACGCAGACGCGCCGAGACAGAACTTAATGGGCCCGCTAACAGCGC
GATTTGCTGGTGACCCAATGCGACCAGATGCTCCACGCCCAGTCGCGTACCGTCTTCATGGGAGAAAATA
ATACTGTTGATGGGTGTCTGGTCAGAGACATCAAGAAATAACGCCGGAACATTAGTGCAGGCAGCTTCCA
CAGCAATGGCATCCTGGTCATCCAGCGGATAGTTAATGATCAGCCCACTGACGCGTTGCGCGAGAAGATT
GTGCACCGCCGCTTTACAGGCTTCGACGCCGCTTCGTTCTACCATCGACACCACCACGCTGGCACCCAGT
TGATCGGCGCGAGATTTAATCGCCGCGACAATTTGCGACGGCGCGTGCAGGGCCAGACTGGAGGTGGCAA
CGCCAATCAGCAACGACTGTTTGCCCGCCAGTTGTTGTGCCACGCGGTTGGGAATGTAATTCAGCTCCGC
CATCGCCGCTTCCACTTTTTCCCGCGTTTTCGCAGAAACGTGGCTGGCCTGGTTCACCACGCGGGAAACG
GTCTGATAAGAGACACCGGCATACTCTGCGACATCGTATAACGTTACTGGTTTCACATTCACCACCCTGA
ATTGACTCTCTTCCGGGCGCTATCATGCCATACCGCGAAAGGTTTTGCGCCATTCGATGGTGTCCGGGAT
CTCGACGCTCTCCCTTATGCGACTCCTGCATTAGGAAGCAGCCCAGTAGTAGGTTGAGGCCGTTGAGCAC
CGCCGCCGCAAGGAATGGTGCATGCAAGGAGATGGCGCCCAACAGTCCCCCGGCCACGGGGCCTGCCACC
ATACCCACGCCGAAACAAGCGCTCATGAGCCCGAAGTGGCGAGCCCGATCTTCCCCATCGGTGATGTCGG
CGATATAGGCGCCAGCAACCGCACCTGTGGCGCCGGTGATGCCGGCCACGATGCGTCCGGCGTAGAGGAT
CGAGATCTCGATCCCGCGAAATTAATACGACTCACTATAGGGGAATTGTGAGCGGATAACAATTCCCCTC
TAGAAATAATTTTGTTTAACTTTAAGAAGGAGATATACCATGGGCAGCAGCCATCATCATCATCATCACA
GCAGCGGCCTGGTGCCGCGCGGCAGCCATATGAGCGCGTCGCAGAAAGAAGGTAAGCTATCTACCGCTAC
CATTTCGGTTGATGGAAAATCCGCCGAAATGCCTGTGCTTTCAGGCACTCTGGGACCGGATGTTATCGAC
ATCCGCAAACTTCCGGCGCAACTGGGCGTTTTCACGTTCGACCCAGGTTACGGGGAAACAGCGGCCTGCA
ACAGCAAAATCACCTTTATTGATGGTGATAAAGGCGTTCTGCTGCACCGTGGTTACCCTATTGCGCAGCT
GGCCGAAAATGCTTCCTACGAAGAAGTTATTTATCTGCTTTTGAATGGCGAACTGCCCAACAAGGCGCAG
TACGACACCTTCACCAACACCCTTACAAACCATACGCTGCTGCACGAGCAGATCCGTAACTTCTTTAACG
GCTTCCGGCGTGATGCCCACCCAATGGCCATTCTGTGTGGTACGGTTGGGGCTTTGTCTGCCTTCTACCC
AGATGCCAACGATATTGCCATTCCCGCCAATCGGGATCTGGCCGCCATGCGGCTGATTGCCAAAATCCCA
ACCATTGCGGCATGGGCTTACAAATACACGCAGGGTGAAGCCTTTATCTACCCGCGGAATGATCTGAACT
ACGCAGAAAACTTCCTGTCCATGATGTTCGCGCGCATGTCCGAACCTTACAAGGTCAACCCTGTTCTGGC
CCGCGCCATGAACCGGATTCTGATTCTGCATGCCGATCATGAGCAGAATGCCTCTACCTCCACCGTACGT
CTGGCTGGTTCTACAGGGGCCAATCCGTTTGCCTGTATTGCTGCGGGCATTGCCGCTCTGTGGGGACCTG
CACATGGTGGCGCAAACGAAGCTGTGCTGAAAATGCTGGCCCGTATTGGCAAGAAAGAAAATATTCCTGC
CTTTATCGCACAGGTGAAGGACAAGAACAGCGGCGTAAAGCTGATGGGCTTTGGCCACCGCGTTTACAAG
AACTTCGACCCACGTGCGAAGATCATGCAGCAGACCTGCCACGAAGTGCTGACAGAACTTGGCATTAAGG
ATGATCCGCTGCTGGATCTGGCGGTTGAGCTGGAAAAGATTGCTCTGAGCGATGATTACTTCGTGCAGCG
CAAACTTTACCCGAATGTGGATTTCTACTCTGGCATCATTCTCAAGGCCATGGGCATCCCCACCAGTATG
TTTACTGTGCTGTTTGCCGTAGCCCGCACCACCGGCTGGGTGAGCCAGTGGAAGGAAATGATTGAAGAAC
CGGGCCAGCGTATCAGCCGCCCTCGCCAGCTTTATATTGGCGCACCGCAGCGTGACTATGTGCCGCTTGC
CAAACGCTAAGAATTCGAGCTCCGTCGACAAGCTTGCGGCCGCACTCGAGCACCACCACCACCACCACTG
AGATCCGGCTGCTAACAAAGCCCGAAAGGAAGCTGAGTTGGCTGCTGCCACCGCTGAGCAATAACTAGCA
TAACCCCTTGGGGCCTCTAAACGGGTCTTGAGGGGTTTTTTGCTGAAAGGAGGAACTATATCCGGAT
