>Addgene plasmid #72471 | pJK217 | addgene partial sequence | sequence record 138170 | T7 5'-TAATACGACTCACTATAGGG-3'
TTTTGTTTAACTTTAAGAAGGAGATATACCATGGGCAGCAGCCATCATCATCATCATCACAGCAGCGGCC
TGGTGCCGCGCGGCAGCCATATGAGCGCGTCGCAGAAAGAAGGTAAGCTATCTACCGCTACCATTTCGGT
TGATGGAAAATCCGCCGAAATGCCTGTGCTTTCAGGCACTCTGGGACCGGATGTTATCGACATCCGCAAA
CTTCCGGCGCAACTGGGCGTTTTCACGTTCGACCCAGGTTACGGGGAAACAGCGGCCTGCAACAGCAAAA
TCACCTTTATTGATGGTGATAAAGGCGTTCTGCTGCACCGTGGTTACCCTATTGCGCAGCTGGCCGAAAA
TGCTTCCTACGAAGAAGTTATTTATCTGCTTTTGAATGGCGAACTGCCCAACAAGGCGCAGTACGACACC
TTCACCAACACCCTTACAAACCATACGCTGCTGCACGAGCAGATCCGTAACTTCTTTAACGGCTTCCGGC
GTGATGCCCACCCAATGGCCATTCTGTGTGGTACGGTTGGGGCTTTGTCTGCCTTCTACCCAGATGCCAA
CGATATTGCCATTCCCGCCAATCGGGATCTGGCCGCCATGCGGCTGATTGCCAAAATCCCAACCATTGCG
GCATGGGCTTACAAATACACGCAGGGTGAAGCCTTTATCTACCCGCGGAATGATCTGAACTACGCAGAAA
ACTTCCTGTCCATGATGTTCGCGCGCATGTCCGAACCTTACAAGGTCAACCCTGTTCTGGCCCGCGCCAT
GAACCGGATTCTGATTCTGCATGCCGATCATGAGCAGAATGCCTCTACCTCCACCGTACGTCTGGCTGGT
TCTACAGGGGCCAATCCGTTTGCCTGTATTGCTGCGGGCATTGCCGCTCTGTGGGGACCTGCACATGGTG
GCGCAAACGAAGCTGTGCTGAAAATGCTGGCCCGTATTGGCAAGAAAGAAAATATTCCTGCCTTTATCGC
ACAG
