>Addgene plasmid #72471 | pJK217 | addgene partial sequence | sequence record 138171 | T7term 5'-GCTAGTTATTGCTCAGCGG-3'
TTTGTTAGCAGCCGGATCTCAGTGGTGGTGGTGGTGGTGCTCGAGTGCGGCCGCAAGCTTGTCGACGGAG
CTCGAATTCTTAGCGTTTGGCAAGCGGCACATAGTCACGCTGCGGTGCGCCAATATAAAGCTGGCGAGGG
CGGCTGATACGCTGGCCCGGTTCTTCAATCATTTCCTTCCACTGGCTCACCCAGCCGGTGGTGCGGGCTA
CGGCAAACAGCACAGTAAACATACTGGTGGGGATGCCCATGGCCTTGAGAATGATGCCAGAGTAGAAATC
CACATTCGGGTAAAGTTTGCGCTGCACGAAGTAATCATCGCTCAGAGCAATCTTTTCCAGCTCAACCGCC
AGATCCAGCAGCGGATCATCCTTAATGCCAAGTTCTGTCAGCACTTCGTGGCAGGTCTGCTGCATGATCT
TCGCACGTGGGTCGAAGTTCTTGTAAACGCGGTGGCCAAAGCCCATCAGCTTTACGCCGCTGTTCTTGTC
CTTCACCTGTGCGATAAAGGCAGGAATATTTTCTTTCTTGCCAATACGGGCCAGCATTTTCAGCACAGCT
TCGTTTGCGCCACCATGTGCAGGTCCCCACAGAGCGGCAATGCCCGCAGCAATACAGGCAAACGGATTGG
CCCCTGTAGAACCAGCCAGACGTACGGTGGAGGTAGAGGCATTCTGCTCATGATCGGCATGCAGAATCAG
AATCCGGTTCATGGCGCGGGCCAGAACAGGGTTGACCTTGTAAGGTTCGGACATGCGCGCGAACATCATG
GACAGGAAGTTTTCTGCGTAGTTCAGATCATTCCGCGGGTAGATAAAGGCTTCACCCTGCGTGTATTTGT
AAGCCCATGCCGCAATGGTTGGGATTTTGGCAATCAGCCGCATGGCGGCCAGATCCCGATTGGCGGGAAT
GGCAATATCGTTGGCATCTGGGTAGAAGG
